Addgene plasmid #210997: pHTC-HaloTag_WDR91:1-747
Purpose: Mammalian expression of full-length human WDR91. C-terminal HaloTag.
Depositing lab: Cheryl Arrowsmith. Depositing organization: University of Toronto. Publication: A Target Class Ligandability Evaluation of WD40 Repeat-Containing Proteins. Ackloo S, Li F, Szewczyk M, Seitova A, Loppnau P, Zeng H, Xu J, Ahmad S, Arnautova YA, Baghaie AJ, Beldar S, Bolotokova A, Centrella PA, Chau I, Clark MA, Cuozzo JW, Dehghani-Tafti S, Disch JS, Dong A, Dumas A, Feng JA, Ghiabi P, Gibson E, Gilmer J, Goldman B, Green SR, Guie MA, Guilinger JP, Harms N, Herasymenko O, Houliston S, Hutchinson A, Kearnes S, Keefe AD, Kimani SW, Kramer T, Kutera M, Kwak HA, Lento C, Li Y, Liu J, Loup J, Machado RAC, Mulhern CJ, Perveen S, Righetto GL, Riley P, Shrestha S, Sigel EA, Silva M, Sintchak MD, Slakman BL, Taylor RD, Thompson J, Torng W, Underkoffler C, von Rechenberg M, Walsh RT, Watson I, Wilson DJ, Wolf E, Yadav M, Yazdi AK, Zhang J, Zhang Y, Santhakumar V, Edwards AM, Barsyte-Lovejoy D, Schapira M, Brown PJ, Halabelian L, Arrowsmith CH. J Med Chem. 2025 Jan 23;68(2):1092-1112. doi: 10.1021/acs.jmedchem.4c02010. Epub 2024 Nov 4. PubMed 39495097.
Backbone
  Vector backbone: pHTC-HaloTag
  Backbone manufacturer: Promega
  Vector type: Mammalian Expression
  Selectable markers: Neomycin (select with G418)
Growth in bacteria
  Bacterial resistance: Ampicillin, 100 μg/mL
  Growth temperature: 37°C
  Growth strain: DH5alpha
  Copy number: High Copy
Gene/Insert
  Gene/Insert name: WDR91:M1-A747
  Species: H. sapiens (human)
  Insert size (bp): 2241
  Mutation: wild type
  Entrez Gene: WDR91 (a.k.a. HSPC049, SORF-1, SORF1)
  Promoter: CMV
  Tag / fusion protein: HaloTag (C terminal on insert)
  Cloning method: Ligation Independent Cloning
  Sequencing primers: 5′ CTTACTGACATCCACTTTGC; 3′ CAACATCGACGTAGTGCATG
Resource information
  A portion of this plasmid was derived from a plasmid made by: Mammalian Gene Collection (BC017246)
Terms and licenses: Academic/Nonprofit Terms; Industry Terms: Not Available to Industry
Depositor comments: 5' Cloning Site: EcoR1 (not destroyed), 3' Cloning Site: Xho1 (not destroyed). C terminal tag: lepttedlyfqsdndgseigtgfpfdphyvevlgermhyvdvgprdgtpvlflhgnptssyvwrniiphvapthrciapdligmgksdkpdlgyffddhvrfmdafiealgleevvlvihdwgsalgfhwakrnpervkgiafmefirpiptwdewpefaretfqafrttdvgrkliidqnvfiegtlpmgvvrpltevemdhyrepflnpvdreplwrfpnelpiagepanivalveeymdwlhqspvpkllfwgtpgvlippaeaarlakslpnckavdigpglnllqednpdligseiarwlstleisg.
How to cite: pHTC-HaloTag_WDR91:1-747 was a gift from Cheryl Arrowsmith (Addgene plasmid # 210997 ; http://n2t.net/addgene:210997 ; RRID:Addgene_210997)
