[The description below was written by a language model from this plasmid's Addgene catalogue record and pLannotate feature annotations shown in this document.]
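Description:
pHTC-HaloTag_WDR91:1-747 is a mammalian expression plasmid of about 8.4 kb built on Promega's pHTC-HaloTag backbone. It encodes full-length, wild-type human WDR91 (residues M1 to A747, a 2,241 bp insert derived from a Mammalian Gene Collection clone) fused at its C terminus to HaloTag. It is propagated in E. coli as a high-copy plasmid through a ColE1/pUC-type origin with ampicillin selection from the β-lactamase gene. A ColE1 cer site is also annotated, which helps keep the plasmid monomeric. For mammalian cells, a separate cassette places the neomycin phosphotransferase gene under the SV40 enhancer/early promoter with a synthetic polyadenylation signal, allowing G418 selection of stable transfectants.

The expression unit begins with the CMV immediate-early enhancer and promoter, followed by a chimeric β-globin/immunoglobulin intron that generally improves transcript processing and expression. A T7 promoter sits just upstream of the coding region, which would also permit in vitro transcription. The WDR91 open reading frame, inserted by ligation-independent cloning between retained EcoRI and XhoI sites, runs in frame into a short linker containing a TEV protease recognition site and then the HaloTag sequence, with an SV40 poly(A) signal annotated downstream. HaloTag is a modified bacterial dehalogenase that bonds covalently to chloroalkane ligands, so the fusion can be fluorescently labelled, captured on resin or used in cell-based binding assays, and the TEV site allows the tag to be removed. WDR91 is a WD40 repeat protein annotated as a negative regulator of endosomal PI3K activity. The associated publication evaluates the ligandability of WD40 repeat proteins, but the record does not state the specific assay this construct was used in.
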