Features (pLannotate 1.2.2; 21 found; start..end, strand, type, name):
    140..517     +  enhancer       CMV enhancer: human cytomegalovirus immediate early enhancer
    519..718     +  promoter       CMV promoter: human cytomegalovirus (CMV) immediate early promoter
    857..989     +  intron         chimeric intron: chimera between introns from human β-globin and immunoglobulin heavy chain genes
   1033..1051    +  promoter       T7 promoter: promoter for bacteriophage T7 RNA polymerase
   1082..3322    +  CDS            WDR91: WDR91_HUMAN - Experimental evidence at protein level: Swiss-Prot protein existence level 1. Functions as a negative regulator of the PI3 kinase/PI3K activity associated with endosomal membranes via BECN1, a core subunit of the PI3K complex. By modifying the phosphatidylinositol 3- phosphate/PtdInsP3 content of endosomal membranes may regulate endosome fusion, recycling, sorting and early to late endosome transport (PubMed:26783301). It is for instance, required for the delivery of cargos like BST2/tetherin from early to late endosome and thereby participates indirectly to their degradation by
   3338..3358    +  CDS            TEV site: tobacco etch virus (TEV) protease recognition and cleavage site
   3374..4257    +  CDS            HaloTag® (fragment): modified bacterial dehalogenase that forms covalent bonds with chloroalkane derivatives
   4287..4336    +  CDS            SET1 (fragment): solubility-enhancement tag derived from T7 phage gene 10B
   4344..4363    +  terminator     T7 terminator (fragment): transcription terminator for bacteriophage T7 RNA polymerase
   4385..4506    -  polyA_signal   SV40 poly(A) signal: SV40 polyadenylation signal
   4529..4597    -  CDS            large T antigen (fragment): large T antigen from SV40 (simian virus 40)
   4602..4634    +  rep_origin     M13 ori (fragment): M13 bacteriophage origin of replication; arrow indicates direction of (+) strand synthesis
   4635..4686    -  misc_feature   bom (fragment): basis of mobility region from pBR322
   4751..5108    +  promoter       SV40 promoter: SV40 enhancer and early promoter
   5159..5950    +  CDS            neo: KKA2_KLEPN - Also known as kan, nptII. Experimental evidence at protein level: Swiss-Prot protein existence level 1. Resistance to kanamycin, neomycin, paromomycin, ribostamycin, butirosin and gentamicin B. From Klebsiella pneumoniae.
   6017..6065    +  polyA_signal   poly(A) signal: synthetic polyadenylation signal
   6086..6178    -  CDS            tnpA (fragment): TN5P_ECOLX - Also known as tnp. Experimental evidence at protein level: Swiss-Prot protein existence level 1. Mediates transposition of transposon Tn5 by a 'cut and paste' mechanism. First, the monomeric transposase binds the 19 bp inverted DNA repeats flanking the transposon. Then, dimerization of the DNA- bound transposase creates a synaptic DNA complex. After nicking of the first DNA strand, excision of the transposon proceeds through a series of intermediates. The transposase then mediates the insertion of the transposon at a new site by strand transfer. The activity of the wild- type tran
   6221..6325    +  promoter       AmpR promoter: bla
   6326..7186    +  CDS            AmpR: β-lactamase; bla; confers resistance to ampicillin, carbenicillin, and related antibiotics
   7344..7932    -  rep_origin     ori: high-copy-number ColE1/pMB1/pBR322/pUC origin of replication
   8048..8331    +  misc_feature   cer region: ColE1-derived recombination site that helps to maintain plasmids as monomers
>Addgene plasmid #210997 | pHTC-HaloTag_WDR91:1-747 | addgene full sequence | sequence record 423335 | Addgene NGS Result
TCAATATTGGCCATTAGCCATATTATTCATTGGTTATATAGCATAAATCAATATTGGCTATTGGCCATTG
CATACGTTGTATCTATATCATAATATGTACATTTATATTGGCTCATGTCCAATATGACCGCCATGTTGGC
ATTGATTATTGACTAGTTATTAATAGTAATCAATTACGGGGTCATTAGTTCATAGCCCATATATGGAGTT
CCGCGTTACATAACTTACGGTAAATGGCCCGCCTGGCTGACCGCCCAACGACCCCCGCCCATTGACGTCA
ATAATGACGTATGTTCCCATAGTAACGCCAATAGGGACTTTCCATTGACGTCAATGGGTGGAGTATTTAC
GGTAAACTGCCCACTTGGCAGTACATCAAGTGTATCATATGCCAAGTCCGCCCCCTATTGACGTCAATGA
CGGTAAATGGCCCGCCTGGCATTATGCCCAGTACATGACCTTACGGGACTTTCCTACTTGGCAGTACATC
TACGTATTAGTCATCGCTATTACCATGGTGATGCGGTTTTGGCAGTACACCAATGGGCGTGGATAGCGGT
TTGACTCACGGGGATTTCCAAGTCTCCACCCCATTGACGTCAATGGGAGTTTGTTTTGGCACCAAAATCA
ACGGGACTTTCCAAAATGTCGTAATAACCCCGCCCCGTTGACGCAAATGGGCGGTAGGCGTGTACGGTGG
GAGGTCTATATAAGCAGAGCTGGTTTAGTGAACCGTCAGATCACTAGAAGCTTTATTGCGGTAGTTTATC
ACAGTTAAATTGCTAACGCAGTCAGTGCTTCTGACACAACAGTCTCGAACTTAAGCTGCAGAAGTTGGTC
GTGAGGCACTGGGCAGGTAAGTATCAAGGTTACAAGACAGGTTTAAGGAGACCAATAGAAACTGGGCTTG
TCGAGACAGAGAAGACTCTTGCGTTTCTGATAGGCACCTATTGGTCTTACTGACATCCACTTTGCCTTTC
TCTCCACAGGTGTCCACTCCCAGTTCAATTACAGCTCTTAAGGCTAGAGTATTAATACGACTCACTATAG
GGCTAGCAAAGCGATCGCTTCCGAATTCACCATGGCGGAGGCCGTGGAGCGCACTGACGAGCTGGTCCGG
GAGTACCTGCTCTTCCGCGGGTTCACGCACACACTGCGGCAGCTGGACGCCGAGATCAAGGCGGACAAGG
AGAAGGGGTTCCGGGTGGATAAGATTGTGGACCAGCTGCAGCAGTTAATGCAGGTGTATGACTTGGCTGC
CCTTCGGGATTATTGGAGCTACTTGGAGCGTCGGCTCTTCAGCCGCTTGGAGGATATATACAGACCCACA
ATCCACAAGCTGAAAACCAGCCTGTTTCGATTTTATCTTGTCTACACAATCCAGACAAACAGAAATGACA
AGGCTCAGGAGTTCTTTGCAAAGCAGGCCACGGAACTCCAGAACCAGGCTGAGTGGAAGGATTGGTTTGT
CCTGCCCTTCCTGCCATCCCCGGACACCAACCCCACCTTTGCTACCTACTTTTCTCGACAGTGGGCTGAC
ACCTTCATTGTGTCCCTGCACAACTTCCTGAGCGTCCTGTTTCAGTGCATGCCAGTCCCTGTGATCCTGA
ACTTTGATGCGGAGTGTCAGAGGACTAACCAGGTTCAAGAAGAAAATGAAGTTCTGCGTCAGAAGCTTTT
TGCATTGCAAGCTGAAATCCACCGACTGAAGAAAGAGGAGCAACAGCCAGAAGAGGAAGAGGCCTTGGTC
CAACACAAATTGCCTCCTTATGTCTCCAACATGGACCGCCTGGGGGACTCGGAACTTGCCATGGTGTGCA
GCCAAAGGAATGCCTCCCTCTCCCAGTCACCTCGTGTGGGCTTCCTGTCCTCGCTGCTGCCTCAGAGTAA
GAAGAGCCCCTCAAGGTTGTCGCCTGCTCAGGGCCCTCCTCAACCTCAGAGCTCGGCCAAGAAAGAGTCC
TTCGGTGGTCAGGGCACCAAGGGAAAGGACCCGACGTCCGGAGCCAAGGATGGGAAGAGCCTCCTCAGCG
GGCTGGCCACTGGGGAGTCCGGTTGGTCACAGCACCGGCAGCGGCGCCTGCAGGACCATGGCAAGGAGAG
GAAGGAGCTTTTCTCCACAACCACTTCCCAGTGTGCAGAGAAGAAACCAGAAGCCAGTGGCCCAGAGGCT
GAGCCCTGCCCAGAGCTCCACACGGAGCCAGTGGAGCCACTGACTCGGGCATCCTCGGCAGGCCCTGAGG
GTGGAGGAGTCCGCCCCGAGCAGCCCTTTATTGTGCTGGGACAGGAGGAGTACGGGGAACACCACTCATC
CATCATGCACTGCAGAGTGGACTGCTCTGGGAGGAGAGTCGCCAGCTTAGACGTAGATGGGGTCATCAAA
GTGTGGTCCTTCAACCCCATCATGCAGACCAAAGCATCCTCCATTTCCAAATCACCGCTGCTGTCTTTGG
AATGGGCCACCAAACGGGACAGACTGCTCTTGCTGGGCAGTGGTGTGGGAACAGTGCGTCTCTATGACAC
GGAAGCCAAGAAGAATCTCTGTGAAATCAATATCAACGACAACATGCCCAGAATCCTGTCTCTTGCGTGC
AGCCCCAACGGGGCCTCTTTCGTCTGTTCGGCAGCAGCTCCGAGCCTCACTTCCCAGGTGGACTTCTCAG
CACCAGACATCGGCAGCAAGGGCATGAACCAGGTTCCTGGCAGGCTGCTGCTGTGGGACACGAAAACCAT
GAAGCAGCAGCTCCAGTTCTCCCTGGATCCAGAACCCATTGCTATCAACTGTACAGCCTTCAATCACAAC
GGGAACCTGCTGGTCACAGGGGCAGCTGATGGCGTCATCCGGCTGTTTGACATGCAGCAGCATGAGTGCG
CGATGAGCTGGAGGGCCCACTACGGGGAGGTCTACTCTGTGGAGTTCAGCTATGATGAGAACACCGTGTA
CAGCATCGGCGAGGACGGGAAGTTCATCCAGTGGAACATCCACAAGAGTGGCCTCAAGGTATCCGAGTAC
AGCCTCCCCTCAGATGCCACGGGCCCCTTTGTGCTGTCTGGATACAGCGGCTACAAGCAGGTTCAAGTCC
CCAGGGGCCGACTCTTCGCTTTTGACTCGGAGGGAAATTACATGCTGACATGTTCTGCCACAGGCGGCGT
CATCTACAAGCTGGGTGGCGATGAGAAGGTTCTGGAGAGCTGCTTGAGCCTAGGTGGCCACCGAGCCCCT
GTGGTCACCGTGGACTGGAGCACTGCCATGGACTGTGGGACCTGCCTCACCGCCTCCATGGATGGCAAGA
TCAAGCTGACCACCCTCCTGGCCCATAAAGCCCTCGAGCCAACCACTGAGGATCTGTACTTTCAGAGCGA
TAACGATGGATCCGAAATCGGTACTGGCTTTCCATTCGACCCCCATTATGTGGAAGTCCTGGGCGAGCGC
ATGCACTACGTCGATGTTGGTCCGCGCGATGGCACCCCTGTGCTGTTCCTGCACGGTAACCCGACCTCCT
CCTACGTGTGGCGCAACATCATCCCGCATGTTGCACCGACCCATCGCTGCATTGCTCCAGACCTGATCGG
TATGGGCAAATCCGACAAACCAGACCTGGGTTATTTCTTCGACGACCACGTCCGCTTCATGGATGCCTTC
ATCGAAGCCCTGGGTCTGGAAGAGGTCGTCCTGGTCATTCACGACTGGGGCTCCGCTCTGGGTTTCCACT
GGGCCAAGCGCAATCCAGAGCGCGTCAAAGGTATTGCATTTATGGAGTTCATCCGCCCTATCCCGACCTG
GGACGAATGGCCAGAATTTGCCCGCGAGACCTTCCAGGCCTTCCGCACCACCGACGTCGGCCGCAAGCTG
ATCATCGATCAGAACGTTTTTATCGAGGGTACGCTGCCGATGGGTGTCGTCCGCCCGCTGACTGAAGTCG
AGATGGACCATTACCGCGAGCCGTTCCTGAATCCTGTTGACCGCGAGCCACTGTGGCGCTTCCCAAACGA
GCTGCCAATCGCCGGTGAGCCAGCGAACATCGTCGCGCTGGTCGAAGAATACATGGACTGGCTGCACCAG
TCCCCTGTCCCGAAGCTGCTGTTCTGGGGCACCCCAGGCGTTCTGATCCCACCGGCCGAAGCCGCTCGCC
TGGCCAAAAGCCTGCCTAACTGCAAGGCTGTGGACATCGGCCCGGGTCTGAATCTGCTGCAAGAAGACAA
CCCGGACCTGATCGGCAGCGAGATCGCGCGCTGGCTGTCTACTCTGGAGATTTCCGGTTAATAGAATTGG
CATGCAAGCTGATCCGGCTGCTAACAAAGCCCGAAAGGAAGCTGAGTTGGCTGCTGCCACCGCTGAGCAA
TAACTAGCATAACCCCTTGGGGCGGCCGCTTCGAGCAGACATGATAAGATACATTGATGAGTTTGGACAA
ACCACAACTAGAATGCAGTGAAAAAAATGCTTTATTTGTGAAATTTGTGATGCTATTGCTTTATTTGTAA
CCATTATAAGCTGCAATAAACAAGTTAACAACAACAATTGCATTCATTTTATGTTTCAGGTTCAGGGGGA
GATGTGGGAGGTTTTTTTAAGCAAGTAAAACCTCTACAAATGTGGTAAAATCGAATTTTAACAAAATATT
AACGCTTACAATTTCCTGATGCGGTATTTTCTCCTTACGCATCTGTGCGGTATTTCACACCGCATACGCG
GATCTGCGCAGCACCATGGCCTGAAATAACCTCTGAAAGAGGAACTTGGTTAGGTACCTTCTGAGGCGGA
AAGAACCAGCTGTGGAATGTGTGTCAGTTAGGGTGTGGAAAGTCCCCAGGCTCCCCAGCAGGCAGAAGTA
TGCAAAGCATGCATCTCAATTAGTCAGCAACCAGGTGTGGAAAGTCCCCAGGCTCCCCAGCAGGCAGAAG
TATGCAAAGCATGCATCTCAATTAGTCAGCAACCATAGTCCCGCCCCTAACTCCGCCCATCCCGCCCCTA
ACTCCGCCCAGTTCCGCCCATTCTCCGCCCCATGGCTGACTAATTTTTTTTATTTATGCAGAGGCCGAGG
CCGCCTCGGCCTCTGAGCTATTCCAGAAGTAGTGAGGAGGCTTTTTTGGAGGCCTAGGCTTTTGCAAAAA
GCTTGATTCTTCTGACACAACAGTCTCGAACTTAAGGCTAGAGCCACCATGATTGAACAAGATGGATTGC
ACGCAGGTTCTCCGGCCGCTTGGGTGGAGAGGCTATTCGGCTATGACTGGGCACAACAGACAATCGGCTG
CTCTGATGCCGCCGTGTTCCGGCTGTCAGCGCAGGGGCGCCCGGTTCTTTTTGTCAAGACCGACCTGTCC
GGTGCCCTGAATGAACTGCAGGACGAGGCAGCGCGGCTATCGTGGCTGGCCACGACGGGCGTTCCTTGCG
CAGCTGTGCTCGACGTTGTCACTGAAGCGGGAAGGGACTGGCTGCTATTGGGCGAAGTGCCGGGGCAGGA
TCTCCTGTCATCTCACCTTGCTCCTGCCGAGAAAGTATCCATCATGGCTGATGCAATGCGGCGGCTGCAT
ACGCTTGATCCGGCTACCTGCCCATTCGACCACCAAGCGAAACATCGCATCGAGCGAGCACGTACTCGGA
TGGAAGCCGGTCTTGTCGATCAGGATGATCTGGACGAAGAGCATCAGGGGCTCGCGCCAGCCGAACTGTT
CGCCAGGCTCAAGGCGCGCATGCCCGACGGCGAGGATCTCGTCGTGACCCATGGCGATGCCTGCTTGCCG
AATATCATGGTGGAAAATGGCCGCTTTTCTGGATTCATCGACTGTGGCCGGCTGGGTGTGGCGGACCGCT
ATCAGGACATAGCGTTGGCTACCCGTGATATTGCTGAAGAGCTTGGCGGCGAATGGGCTGACCGCTTCCT
CGTGCTTTACGGTATCGCCGCTCCCGATTCGCAGCGCATCGCCTTCTATCGCCTTCTTGACGAGTTCTTC
TGAGCGGGACTCTGGGGTTCGAAATGACCGACCAAGCGACGCCCAACCTGCCATCACGATGGCCGCAATA
AAATATCTTTATTTTCATTACATCTGTGTGTTGGTTTTTTGTGTGAATCGATAGCGATAAGGATCCTCTT
TGCGCTTGCGTTTTCCCTTGTCCAGATAGCCCAGTAGCTGACATTCATCCGGGGTCAGCACCGTTTCTGC
GGACTGGCTTTCTACGTAATGGTTTCTTAGACGTCAGGTGGCACTTTTCGGGGAAATGTGCGCGGAACCC
CTATTTGTTTATTTTTCTAAATACATTCAAATATGTATCCGCTCATGAGACAATAACCCTGATAAATGCT
TCAATAATATTGAAAAAGGAAGAGTATGAGTATTCAACATTTCCGTGTCGCCCTTATTCCCTTTTTTGCG
GCATTTTGCCTTCCTGTTTTTGCTCACCCAGAAACGCTGGTGAAAGTAAAAGATGCTGAAGATCAGTTGG
GTGCACGAGTGGGTTACATCGAACTGGATCTCAACAGCGGTAAGATCCTTGAGAGTTTTCGCCCCGAAGA
ACGTTTTCCAATGATGAGCACTTTCAAAGTTCTGCTATGTGGCGCGGTATTATCCCGTATTGACGCCGGG
CAAGAGCAACTCGGTCGCCGCATACACTATTCTCAGAATGACTTGGTTGAGTACTCACCAGTCACAGAAA
AGCATCTTACGGATGGCATGACAGTAAGAGAATTATGCAGTGCTGCCATAACCATGAGTGATAACACTGC
GGCCAACTTACTTCTGACAACTATCGGAGGACCGAAGGAGCTAACCGCTTTTTTGCACAACATGGGGGAT
CATGTAACTCGCCTTGATCGTTGGGAACCGGAGCTGAATGAAGCCATACCAAACGACGAGCGTGACACCA
CGATGCCTGTAGCAATGGCAACAACGTTGCGCAAACTATTAACTGGCGAACTACTTACTCTAGCTTCCCG
GCAACAATTAATAGACTGGATGGAGGCGGATAAAGTTGCAGGACCACTTCTGCGCTCGGCCCTTCCGGCT
GGCTGGTTTATTGCTGATAAATCTGGAGCCGGTGAGCGTGGGTCTCGCGGTATCATTGCAGCACTGGGGC
CAGATGGTAAGCCCTCCCGTATCGTAGTTATCTACACGACGGGGAGTCAGGCAACTATGGATGAACGAAA
TAGACAGATCGCTGAGATAGGTGCCTCACTGATTAAGCATTGGTAATTCGAAATGACCGACCAAGCGACG
CCCAACCGGTATCAGCTCACTCAAAGGCGGTAATACGGTTATCCACAGAATCAGGGGATAACGCAGGAAA
GAACATGTGAGCAAAAGGCCAGCAAAAGGCCAGGAACCGTAAAAAGGCCGCGTTGCTGGCGTTTTTCCAT
AGGCTCCGCCCCCCTGACGAGCATCACAAAAATCGACGCTCAAGTCAGAGGTGGCGAAACCCGACAGGAC
TATAAAGATACCAGGCGTTTCCCCCTGGAAGCTCCCTCGTGCGCTCTCCTGTTCCGACCCTGCCGCTTAC
CGGATACCTGTCCGCCTTTCTCCCTTCGGGAAGCGTGGCGCTTTCTCATAGCTCACGCTGTAGGTATCTC
AGTTCGGTGTAGGTCGTTCGCTCCAAGCTGGGCTGTGTGCACGAACCCCCCGTTCAGCCCGACCGCTGCG
CCTTATCCGGTAACTATCGTCTTGAGTCCAACCCGGTAAGACACGACTTATCGCCACTGGCAGCAGCCAC
TGGTAACAGGATTAGCAGAGCGAGGTATGTAGGCGGTGCTACAGAGTTCTTGAAGTGGTGGCCTAACTAC
GGCTACACTAGAAGGACAGTATTTGGTATCTGCGCTCTGCTGAAGCCAGTTACCTTCGGAAAAAGAGTTG
GTAGCTCTTGATCCGGCAAACAAACCACCGCTGGTAGCGGTGGTTTTTTTGTTTGCAAGCAGCAGATTAC
GCGCAGAAAAAAAGGATTTCAAGAAGATCCTTTGATCTTTTCTACGGGGTCTGACGCTCAGTGGAACGAA
AACTCACGTTAAGGGATTTTGGTCATGAGATTATCAAAAAGGATCTTCACCTAGATCCTTTTATAGTCCG
GAAATACAGGAACGCACGCTGGATGGCCCTTCGCTGGGATGGTGAAACCATGAAAAATGGCAGCTTCAGT
GGATTAAGTGGGGGTAATGTGGCCTGTACCCTCTGGTTGCATAGGTATTCATACGGTTAAAATTTATCAG
GCGCGATTGCGGCAGTTTTTCGGGTGGTTTGTTGCCATTTTTACCTGTCTGCTGCCGTGATCGCGCTGAA
CGCGTTTTAGCGGTGCGTACAATTAAGGGATTATGGTAAATCCACTTACTGTCTGCCCTCGTAGCCATCG
AGATAAACCGCAGTACTCCGGCCACGATGCGTCCGGCGTAGAGGATCGAGATCT
