>Addgene plasmid #210997 | pHTC-HaloTag_WDR91:1-747 | depositor partial sequence | sequence record 411474 | Insert sequence
ATGGCGGAGGCCGTGGAGCGCACTGACGAGCTGGTCCGGGAGTACCTGCTCTTCCGCGGGTTCACGCACA
CACTGCGGCAGCTGGACGCCGAGATCAAGGCGGACAAGGAGAAGGGGTTCCGGGTGGATAAGATTGTGGA
CCAGCTGCAGCAGTTAATGCAGGTGTATGACTTGGCTGCCCTTCGGGATTATTGGAGCTACTTGGAGCGT
CGGCTCTTCAGCCGCTTGGAGGATATATACAGACCCACAATCCACAAGCTGAAAACCAGCCTGTTTCGAT
TTTATCTTGTCTACACAATCCAGACAAACAGAAATGACAAGGCTCAGGAGTTCTTTGCAAAGCAGGCCAC
GGAACTCCAGAACCAGGCTGAGTGGAAGGATTGGTTTGTCCTGCCCTTCCTGCCATCCCCGGACACCAAC
CCCACCTTTGCTACCTACTTTTCTCGACAGTGGGCTGACACCTTCATTGTGTCCCTGCACAACTTCCTGA
GCGTCCTGTTTCAGTGCATGCCAGTCCCTGTGATCCTGAACTTTGATGCGGAGTGTCAGAGGACTAACCA
GGTTCAAGAAGAAAATGAAGTTCTGCGTCAGAAGCTTTTTGCATTGCAAGCTGAAATCCACCGACTGAAG
AAAGAGGAGCAACAGCCAGAAGAGGAAGAGGCCTTGGTCCAACACAAATTGCCTCCTTATGTCTCCAACA
TGGACCGCCTGGGGGACTCGGAACTTGCCATGGTGTGCAGCCAAAGGAATGCCTCCCTCTCCCAGTCACC
TCGTGTGGGCTTCCTGTCCTCGCTGCTGCCTCAGAGTAAGAAGAGCCCCTCAAGGTTGTCGCCTGCTCAG
GGCCCTCCTCAACCTCAGAGCTCGGCCAAGAAAGAGTCCTTCGGTGGTCAGGGCACCAAGGGAAAGGACC
CGACGTCCGGAGCCAAGGATGGGAAGAGCCTCCTCAGCGGGCTGGCCACTGGGGAGTCCGGTTGGTCACA
GCACCGGCAGCGGCGCCTGCAGGACCATGGCAAGGAGAGGAAGGAGCTTTTCTCCACAACCACTTCCCAG
TGTGCAGAGAAGAAACCAGAAGCCAGTGGCCCAGAGGCTGAGCCCTGCCCAGAGCTCCACACGGAGCCAG
TGGAGCCACTGACTCGGGCATCCTCGGCAGGCCCTGAGGGTGGAGGAGTCCGCCCCGAGCAGCCCTTTAT
TGTGCTGGGACAGGAGGAGTACGGGGAACACCACTCATCCATCATGCACTGCAGAGTGGACTGCTCTGGG
AGGAGAGTCGCCAGCTTAGACGTAGATGGGGTCATCAAAGTGTGGTCCTTCAACCCCATCATGCAGACCA
AAGCATCCTCCATTTCCAAATCACCGCTGCTGTCTTTGGAATGGGCCACCAAACGGGACAGACTGCTCTT
GCTGGGCAGTGGTGTGGGAACAGTGCGTCTCTATGACACGGAAGCCAAGAAGAATCTCTGTGAAATCAAT
ATCAACGACAACATGCCCAGAATCCTGTCTCTTGCGTGCAGCCCCAACGGGGCCTCTTTCGTCTGTTCGG
CAGCAGCTCCGAGCCTCACTTCCCAGGTGGACTTCTCAGCACCAGACATCGGCAGCAAGGGCATGAACCA
GGTTCCTGGCAGGCTGCTGCTGTGGGACACGAAAACCATGAAGCAGCAGCTCCAGTTCTCCCTGGATCCA
GAACCCATTGCTATCAACTGTACAGCCTTCAATCACAACGGGAACCTGCTGGTCACAGGGGCAGCTGATG
GCGTCATCCGGCTGTTTGACATGCAGCAGCATGAGTGCGCGATGAGCTGGAGGGCCCACTACGGGGAGGT
CTACTCTGTGGAGTTCAGCTATGATGAGAACACCGTGTACAGCATCGGCGAGGACGGGAAGTTCATCCAG
TGGAACATCCACAAGAGTGGCCTCAAGGTATCCGAGTACAGCCTCCCCTCAGATGCCACGGGCCCCTTTG
TGCTGTCTGGATACAGCGGCTACAAGCAGGTTCAAGTCCCCAGGGGCCGACTCTTCGCTTTTGACTCGGA
GGGAAATTACATGCTGACATGTTCTGCCACAGGCGGCGTCATCTACAAGCTGGGTGGCGATGAGAAGGTT
CTGGAGAGCTGCTTGAGCCTAGGTGGCCACCGAGCCCCTGTGGTCACCGTGGACTGGAGCACTGCCATGG
ACTGTGGGACCTGCCTCACCGCCTCCATGGATGGCAAGATCAAGCTGACCACCCTCCTGGCCCATAAAGC
C
